Addgene plasmid #196239: pGEX-4T-3-GST-Tev-Af1521-myc
Purpose: N-terminal GST fusion of Af1521(WT) with a TEV protease site located between the GST tag and Af1521 and a myc tag on the C terminus
Depositing lab: Robert Sobol. Depositing organization: University of South Alabama. Publication: Overexpression of the WWE domain of RNF146 modulates poly-(ADP)-ribose dynamics at sites of DNA damage. Al-Rahahleh RQ, Roos WP, Saville KM, Andrews JF, Wu Z, Koczor CA, Prakash A, Sobol RW. DNA Repair (Amst). 2025 Jun;150:103845. doi: 10.1016/j.dnarep.2025.103845. Epub 2025 May 21. PubMed 40403420.
Backbone
  Vector backbone: pGEX-4T-3
  Backbone manufacturer: Genscript
  Backbone size w/o insert (bp): 4268
  Total vector size (bp): 5639
  Vector type: Bacterial Expression
Growth in bacteria
  Bacterial resistance: Ampicillin, 100 μg/mL
  Growth temperature: 37°C
  Growth strain: DH5alpha
  Copy number: Unknown
Gene/Insert
  Gene/Insert name: N-terminal GST fusion of Af1521(WT) with a TEV protease site between GST and Af1521 encoding a C-terminal myc tag (alt name: WT Af1521 macrodomain)
  Species: Archaeoglobus fulgidus
  Insert size (bp): 1371
  Tag / fusion protein: myc tag (C terminal on insert); GST tag (N terminal on insert)
Resource information
  A portion of this plasmid was derived from a plasmid made by: Vector was custom-designed in the Sobol lab and synthesized by Genscript.
Terms and licenses: Academic/Nonprofit Terms; Industry Terms: Not Available to Industry
Depositor comments: Please visit https://doi.org/10.1101/2023.12.29.573650 for bioRxiv preprint.
How to cite: pGEX-4T-3-GST-Tev-Af1521-myc was a gift from Robert Sobol (Addgene plasmid # 196239 ; http://n2t.net/addgene:196239 ; RRID:Addgene_196239)
