[The description below was written by a language model from this plasmid's Addgene catalogue record and pLannotate feature annotations shown in this document.]
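Description:
pGEX-4T-3-GST-Tev-Af1521-myc is a 5.6 kb bacterial expression plasmid built on the pGEX-4T-3 backbone. It was custom-designed and commercially synthesized for producing a tagged form of the wild-type Af1521 macrodomain from the archaeon Archaeoglobus fulgidus in E. coli. It replicates from a ColE1/pMB1-type origin and is selected with ampicillin through the bla (β-lactamase) gene and its own promoter. The record lists the copy number as unknown. Short rop and bom fragments, a lacZα segment with its lac promoter/operator, and a small yciV fragment are annotated as backbone remnants and do not contribute to the payload.

Expression is driven by the strong hybrid tac promoter, followed by a lac operator. The plasmid also carries lacI, so the repressor keeps transcription off until it is induced with IPTG. The open reading frame begins with Schistosoma japonicum glutathione S-transferase and continues into the Af1521 coding sequence. According to the catalogue entry, a TEV protease recognition site sits between the two and a myc epitope follows at the C terminus. These two short elements are not called out individually in the feature table, although the gaps flanking the Af1521 CDS are consistent with their positions. GST allows affinity capture on glutathione resin, TEV cleavage can release Af1521 from the tag, and the myc epitope allows immunodetection.

Af1521 is annotated as an ADP-ribose-binding and -processing macrodomain. The associated publication concerns poly(ADP-ribose) dynamics at sites of DNA damage, which suggests the purified protein serves as a reagent in ADP-ribosylation studies, though the record does not spell out a specific assay.
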