Features (pLannotate 1.2.2; 17 found; start..end, strand, type, name):
    181..209     +  promoter       tac promoter: strong E. coli promoter; hybrid between the trp and lac UV5 promoters
    217..233     +  protein_bind   lac operator: The lac repressor binds to the lac operator to inhibit transcription in E. coli. This inhibition can be relieved by adding lactose or isopropyl-β-D-thiogalactopyranoside (IPTG). lac repressor encoded by lacI
    256..909     +  CDS            GST26_SCHJA: Experimental evidence at protein level: Swiss-Prot protein existence level 1. GST isoenzymes appear to play a central role in the parasite detoxification system. Other functions are also suspected including a role in increasing the solubility of haematin in the parasite gut. From Schistosoma japonicum (Blood fluke).
    973..1545    +  CDS            Y1521_ARCFU: Experimental evidence at protein level: Swiss-Prot protein existence level 1. Removes ADP-ribose from asparatate and glutamate residues in proteins bearing a single ADP-ribose moiety (PubMed:23474714, PubMed:23474712). Inactive towards proteins bearing poly-ADP-ribose (PubMed:23474714, PubMed:23474712). Catalyzes removal of a phosphate group from ADP-ribose 1''-phosphate (Appr1p), but with low efficiency (PubMed:15902274). From Archaeoglobus fulgidus (strain ATCC 49558 / VC-16 / DSM 4304 / JCM 9628 / NBRC 100126).
   1654..1693    +  CDS            rop (fragment): Rop protein, which maintains plasmids at low copy number; rop
   1795..1835    +  misc_feature   bom (fragment): basis of mobility region from pBR322
   1940..2044    +  promoter       AmpR promoter: bla
   2045..2905    +  CDS            AmpR: β-lactamase; bla; confers resistance to ampicillin, carbenicillin, and related antibiotics
   3076..3664    +  rep_origin     ori: high-copy-number ColE1/pMB1/pBR322/pUC origin of replication
   3850..3901    -  misc_feature   bom (fragment): basis of mobility region from pBR322
   3908..3985    +  promoter       lacI promoter: lacI
   3986..5068    +  CDS            lacI: lac repressor; lacI; The lac repressor binds to the lac operator to inhibit transcription in E. coli. This inhibition can be relieved by adding lactose or isopropyl-β-D-thiogalactopyranoside (IPTG).
   5081..5102    +  protein_bind   CAP binding site: CAP binding activates transcription in the presence of cAMP. E. coli catabolite activator protein
   5117..5147    +  promoter       lac promoter: promoter for the E. coli lac operon
   5155..5171    +  protein_bind   lac operator: The lac repressor binds to the lac operator to inhibit transcription in E. coli. This inhibition can be relieved by adding lactose or isopropyl-β-D-thiogalactopyranoside (IPTG). lac repressor encoded by lacI
   5191..5364    +  CDS            lacZα: LacZα fragment of β-galactosidase; lacZ fragment
   5628..105     -  CDS            yciV (fragment) (across the origin): RNAAM_ECOLI - Also known as trpH From Escherichia coli (strain K12).
>Addgene plasmid #196239 | pGEX-4T-3-GST-Tev-Af1521-myc | addgene full sequence | sequence record 398149 | Addgene NGS Result
CTTATCGACTGCACGGTGCACCAATGCTTCTGGCGTCAGGCAGCCATCGGAAGCTGTGGTATGGCTGTGC
AGGTCGTAAATCACTGCATAATTCGTGTCGCTCAAGGCGCACTCCCGTTCTGGATAATGTTTTTTGCGCC
GACATCATAACGGTTCTGGCAAATATTCTGAAATGAGCTGTTGACAATTAATCATCGGCTCGTATAATGT
GTGGAATTGTGAGCGGATAACAATTTCACACAGGAAACAGTATTCATGTCCCCTATACTAGGTTATTGGA
AAATTAAGGGCCTTGTGCAACCCACTCGACTTCTTTTGGAATATCTTGAAGAAAAATATGAAGAGCATTT
GTATGAGCGCGATGAAGGTGATAAATGGCGAAACAAAAAGTTTGAATTGGGTTTGGAGTTTCCCAATCTT
CCTTATTATATTGATGGTGATGTTAAATTAACACAGTCTATGGCCATCATACGTTATATAGCTGACAAGC
ACAACATGTTGGGTGGTTGTCCAAAAGAGCGTGCAGAGATTTCAATGCTTGAAGGAGCGGTTTTGGATAT
TAGATACGGTGTTTCGAGAATTGCATATAGTAAAGACTTTGAAACTCTCAAAGTTGATTTTCTTAGCAAG
CTACCTGAAATGCTGAAAATGTTCGAAGATCGTTTATGTCATAAAACATATTTAAATGGTGATCATGTAA
CCCATCCTGACTTCATGTTGTATGACGCTCTTGATGTTGTTTTATACATGGACCCAATGTGCCTGGATGC
GTTCCCAAAATTAGTTTGTTTTAAAAAACGTATTGAAGCTATCCCACAAATTGATAAGTACTTGAAATCC
AGCAAGTATATAGCATGGCCTTTGCAGGGCTGGCAAGCCACGTTTGGTGGTGGCGACCATCCTCCAAAAT
CGGATCTGGTTCCGCGTGGATCCCCGAATTCCCGGGTCGACGAGAATTTATATTTTCAAGGAGAAGTACT
ATTCGAAGCGAAGGTGGGTGACATCACTCTGAAGTTAGCACAAGGTGACATCACGCAGTATCCGGCGAAG
GCTATTGTTAACGCAGCGAACAAGCGTCTCGAGCACGGCGGCGGCGTAGCGTATGCAATCGCCAAGGCGT
GCGCGGGTGATGCTGGCCTGTACACCGAAATTTCCAAAAAGGCTATGCGTGAACAATTTGGCCGTGATTA
CATCGACCACGGTGAAGTGGTCGTTACCCCAGCCATGAATCTGGAGGAGCGCGGTATCAAATACGTGTTT
CATACCGTTGGTCCGATTTGTAGCGGCATGTGGAGCGAAGAGCTGAAGGAGAAGCTGTACAAAGCCTTCC
TGGGTCCGCTGGAAAAGGCGGAGGAGATGGGTGTCGAATCCATTGCGTTTCCGGCGGTTAGCGCGGGCAT
CTACGGCTGCGACCTGGAGAAAGTGGTGGAAACCTTTTTGGAAGCAGTTAAAAACTTCAAAGGTTCGGCC
GTTAAGGAGGTCGCTTTGGTTATCTATGATCGTAAAAGCGCGGAAGTGGCTCTTAAAGTGTTCGAGCGCA
GCTTGAGCGGGGGTGGTGGCTCTGGTGGAGGCGGCTCTGGTGGTGGCGGTTCCGAGCAGAAACTGATTAG
CGAGGAAGATTTGTAAGCGGCCGCATCGTGACTGACTGACGATCTGCCTCGCGCGTTTCGGTGATGACGG
TGAAAACCTCTGACACATGCAGCTCCCGGAGACGGTCACAGCTTGTCTGTAAGCGGATGCCGGGAGCAGA
CAAGCCCGTCAGGGCGCGTCAGCGGGTGTTGGCGGGTGTCGGGGCGCAGCCATGACCCAGTCACGTAGCG
ATAGCGGAGTGTATAATTCTTGAAGACGAAAGGGCCTCGTGATACGCCTATTTTTATAGGTTAATGTCAT
GATAATAATGGTTTCTTAGACGTCAGGTGGCACTTTTCGGGGAAATGTGCGCGGAACCCCTATTTGTTTA
TTTTTCTAAATACATTCAAATATGTATCCGCTCATGAGACAATAACCCTGATAAATGCTTCAATAATATT
GAAAAAGGAAGAGTATGAGTATTCAACATTTCCGTGTCGCCCTTATTCCCTTTTTTGCGGCATTTTGCCT
TCCTGTTTTTGCTCACCCAGAAACGCTGGTGAAAGTAAAAGATGCTGAAGATCAGTTGGGTGCACGAGTG
GGTTACATCGAACTGGATCTCAACAGCGGTAAGATCCTTGAGAGTTTTCGCCCCGAAGAACGTTTTCCAA
TGATGAGCACTTTTAAAGTTCTGCTATGTGGCGCGGTATTATCCCGTGTTGACGCCGGGCAAGAGCAACT
CGGTCGCCGCATACACTATTCTCAGAATGACTTGGTTGAGTACTCACCAGTCACAGAAAAGCATCTTACG
GATGGCATGACAGTAAGAGAATTATGCAGTGCTGCCATAACCATGAGTGATAACACTGCGGCCAACTTAC
TTCTGACAACGATCGGAGGACCGAAGGAGCTAACCGCTTTTTTGCACAACATGGGGGATCATGTAACTCG
CCTTGATCGTTGGGAACCGGAGCTGAATGAAGCCATACCAAACGACGAGCGTGACACCACGATGCCTGCA
GCAATGGCAACAACGTTGCGCAAACTATTAACTGGCGAACTACTTACTCTAGCTTCCCGGCAACAATTAA
TAGACTGGATGGAGGCGGATAAAGTTGCAGGACCACTTCTGCGCTCGGCCCTTCCGGCTGGCTGGTTTAT
TGCTGATAAATCTGGAGCCGGTGAGCGTGGGTCTCGCGGTATCATTGCAGCACTGGGGCCAGATGGTAAG
CCCTCCCGTATCGTAGTTATCTACACGACGGGGAGTCAGGCAACTATGGATGAACGAAATAGACAGATCG
CTGAGATAGGTGCCTCACTGATTAAGCATTGGTAACTGTCAGACCAAGTTTACTCATATATACTTTAGAT
TGATTTAAAACTTCATTTTTAATTTAAAAGGATCTAGGTGAAGATCCTTTTTGATAATCTCATGACCAAA
ATCCCTTAACGTGAGTTTTCGTTCCACTGAGCGTCAGACCCCGTAGAAAAGATCAAAGGATCTTCTTGAG
ATCCTTTTTTTCTGCGCGTAATCTGCTGCTTGCAAACAAAAAAACCACCGCTACCAGCGGTGGTTTGTTT
GCCGGATCAAGAGCTACCAACTCTTTTTCCGAAGGTAACTGGCTTCAGCAGAGCGCAGATACCAAATACT
GTCCTTCTAGTGTAGCCGTAGTTAGGCCACCACTTCAAGAACTCTGTAGCACCGCCTACATACCTCGCTC
TGCTAATCCTGTTACCAGTGGCTGCTGCCAGTGGCGATAAGTCGTGTCTTACCGGGTTGGACTCAAGACG
ATAGTTACCGGATAAGGCGCAGCGGTCGGGCTGAACGGGGGGTTCGTGCACACAGCCCAGCTTGGAGCGA
ACGACCTACACCGAACTGAGATACCTACAGCGTGAGCTATGAGAAAGCGCCACGCTTCCCGAAGGGAGAA
AGGCGGACAGGTATCCGGTAAGCGGCAGGGTCGGAACAGGAGAGCGCACGAGGGAGCTTCCAGGGGGAAA
CGCCTGGTATCTTTATAGTCCTGTCGGGTTTCGCCACCTCTGACTTGAGCGTCGATTTTTGTGATGCTCG
TCAGGGGGGCGGAGCCTATGGAAAAACGCCAGCAACGCGGCCTTTTTACGGTTCCTGGCCTTTTGCTGGC
CTTTTGCTCACATGTTCTTTCCTGCGTTATCCCCTGATTCTGTGGATAACCGTATTACCGCCTTTGAGTG
AGCTGATACCGCTCGCCGCAGCCGAACGACCGAGCGCAGCGAGTCAGTGAGCGAGGAAGCGGAAGAGCGC
CTGATGCGGTATTTTCTCCTTACGCATCTGTGCGGTATTTCACACCGCATAAATTCCGACACCATCGAAT
GGCGCAAAACCTTTCGCGGTATGGCATGATAGCGCCCGGAAGAGAGTCAATTCAGGGTGGTGAATGTGAA
ACCAGTAACGTTATACGATGTCGCAGAGTATGCCGGTGTCTCTTATCAGACCGTTTCCCGCGTGGTGAAC
CAGGCCAGCCACGTTTCTGCGAAAACGCGGGAAAAAGTGGAAGCGGCGATGGCGGAGCTGAATTACATTC
CCAACCGCGTGGCACAACAACTGGCGGGCAAACAGTCGTTGCTGATTGGCGTTGCCACCTCCAGTCTGGC
CCTGCACGCGCCGTCGCAAATTGTCGCGGCGATTAAATCTCGCGCCGATCAACTGGGTGCCAGCGTGGTG
GTGTCGATGGTAGAACGAAGCGGCGTCGAAGCCTGTAAAGCGGCGGTGCACAATCTTCTCGCGCAACGCG
TCAGTGGGCTGATCATTAACTATCCGCTGGATGACCAGGATGCCATTGCTGTGGAAGCTGCCTGCACTAA
TGTTCCGGCGTTATTTCTTGATGTCTCTGACCAGACACCCATCAACAGTATTATTTTCTCCCATGAAGAC
GGTACGCGACTGGGCGTGGAGCATCTGGTCGCATTGGGTCACCAGCAAATCGCGCTGTTAGCGGGCCCAT
TAAGTTCTGTCTCGGCGCGTCTGCGTCTGGCTGGCTGGCATAAATATCTCACTCGCAATCAAATTCAGCC
GATAGCGGAACGGGAAGGCGACTGGAGTGCCATGTCCGGTTTTCAACAAACCATGCAAATGCTGAATGAG
GGCATCGTTCCCACTGCGATGCTGGTTGCCAACGATCAGATGGCGCTGGGCGCAATGCGCGCCATTACCG
AGTCCGGGCTGCGCGTTGGTGCGGATATCTCGGTAGTGGGATACGACGATACCGAAGACAGCTCATGTTA
TATCCCGCCGTTAACCACCATCAAACAGGATTTTCGCCTGCTGGGGCAAACCAGCGTGGACCGCTTGCTG
CAACTCTCTCAGGGCCAGGCGGTGAAGGGCAATCAGCTGTTGCCCGTCTCACTGGTGAAAAGAAAAACCA
CCCTGGCGCCCAATACGCAAACCGCCTCTCCCCGCGCGTTGGCCGATTCATTAATGCAGCTGGCACGACA
GGTTTCCCGACTGGAAAGCGGGCAGTGAGCGCAACGCAATTAATGTAAGTTAGCTCACTCATTAGGCACC
CCAGGCTTTACACTTTATGCTTCCGGCTCGTATGTTGTGTGGAATTGTGAGCGGATAACAATTTCACACA
GGAAACAGCTATGACCATGATTACGGATTCACTGGCCGTCGTTTTACAACGTCGTGACTGGGAAAACCCT
GGCGTTACCCAACTTAATCGCCTTGCAGCACATCCCCCTTTCGCCAGCTGGCGTAATAGCGAAGAGGCCC
GCACCGATCGCCCTTCCCAACAGTTGCGCAGCCTGAATGGCGAATGGCGCTTTGCCTGGTTTCCGGCACC
AGAAGCGGTGCCGGAAAGCTGGCTGGAGTGCGATCTTCCTGAGGCCGATACTGTCGTCGTCCCCTCAAAC
TGGCAGATGCACGGTTACGATGCGCCCATCTACACCAACGTGACCTATCCCATTACGGTCAATCCGCCGT
TTGTTCCCACGGAGAATCCGACGGGTTGTTACTCGCTCACATTTAATGTTGATGAAAGCTGGCTACAGGA
AGGCCAGACGCGAATTATTTTTGATGGCGTTGGAATTAG
